>Addgene plasmid #135097 | pOO2-GW | depositor full sequence | sequence record 260068 | pOO2-GW sequence 5287 bps
CGGCTACAATTAATACATAACCTTATGTATCATACACATACGATTTAGGTGACACTATAGAATACAAGCT
TGCTTGTTCTTTTTGCAGAAGCTCAGAATAAACGCTCAACTTTGGCAGGGATCCGGGCCCCGGGTTAACT
AGTGAATTCGCGGCCATCACAAGTTTGTACAAAAAAGCTGAACGAGAAACGTAAAATGATATAAATATCA
ATATATTAAATTAGATTTTGCATAAAAAACAGACTACATAATACTGTAAAACACAACATATCCAGTCACT
ATGAATCAACTACTTAGATGGTATTAGTGACCTGTAGTCGACCGACAGCCTTCCAAATGTTCTTCGGGTG
ATGCTGCCAACTTAGTCGACCGACAGCCTTCCAAATGTTCTTCTCAAACGGAATCGTCGTATCCAGCCTA
CTCGCTATTGTCCTCAATGCCGTATTAAATCATAAAAAGAAATAAGAAAAAGAGGTGCGAGCCTCTTTTT
TGTGTGACAAAATAAAAACATCTACCTATTCATATACGCTAGTGTCATAGTCCTGAAAATCATCTGCATC
AAGAACAATTTCACAACTCTTATACTTTTCTCTTACAAGTCGTTCGGCTTCATCTGGATTTTCAGCCTCT
ATACTTACTAAACGTGATAAAGTTTCTGTAATTTCTACTGTATCGACCTGCAGACTGGCTGTGTATAAGG
GAGCCTGACATTTATATTCCCCAGAACATCAGGTTAATGGCGTTTTTGATGTCATTTTCGCGGTGGCTGA
GATCAGCCACTTCTTCCCCGATAACGGAGACCGGCACACTGGCCATATCGGTGGTCATCATGCGCCAGCT
TTCATCCCCGATATGCACCACCGGGTAAAGTTCACGGGAGACTTTATCTGACAGCAGACGTGCACTGGCC
AGGGGGATCACCATCCGTCGCCCGGGCGTGTCAATAATATCACTCTGTACATCCACAAACAGACGATAAC
GGCTCTCTCTTTTATAGGTGTAAACCTTAAACTGCATTTCACCAGCCCCTGTTCTCGTCAGCAAAAGAGC
CGTTCATTTCAATAAACCGGGCGACCTCAGCCATCCCTTCCTGATTTTCCGCTTTCCAGCGTTCGGCACG
CAGACGACGGGCTTCATTCTGCATGGTTGTGCTTACCAGACCGGAGATATTGACATCATATATGCCTTGA
GCAACTGATAGCTGTCGCTGTCAACTGTCACTGTAATACGCTGCTTCATAGCATACCTCTTTTTGACATA
CTTCGGGTATACATATCAGTATATATTCTTATACCGCAAAAATCAGCGCGCAAATACGCATACTGTTATC
TGGCTTTTAGTAAGCCGGATCCACGCGGCGTTTACGCCCCCCCTGCCACTCATCGCAGTACTGTTGTAAT
TCATTAAGCATTCTGCCGACATGGAAGCCATCACAAACGGCATGATGAACCTGAATCGCCAGCGGCATCA
GCACCTTGTCGCCTTGCGTATAATATTTGCCCATGGTGAAAACGGGGGCGAAGAAGTTGTCCATATTGGC
CACGTTTAAATCAAAACTGGTGAAACTCACCCAGGGATTGGCTGAGACGAAAAACATATTCTCAATAAAC
CCTTTAGGGAAATAGGCCAGGTTTTCACCGTAACACGCCACATCTTGCGAATATATGTGTAGAAACTGCC
GGAAATCGTCGTGGTATTCACTCCAGAGCGATGAAAACGTTTCAGTTTGCTCATGGAAAACGGTGTAACA
AGGGTGAACACTATCCCATATCACCAGCTCACCGTCTTTCATTGCCATACGGAATTCCGGATGAGCATTC
ATCAGGCGGGCAAGAATGTGAATAAAGGCCGGATAAAACTTGTGCTTATTTTTCTTTACGGTCTTTAAAA
AGGCCGTAATATCCAGCTGAACGGTCTGGTTATAGGTACATTGAGCAACTGACTGAAATGCCTCAAAATG
TTCTTTACGATGCCATTGGGATATATCAACGGTGGTATATCCAGTGATTTTTTTCTCCATTTTAGCTTCC
TTAGCTCCTGAAAATCTCGATAACTCAAAAAATACGCCCGGTAGTGATCTTATTTCATTATGGTGAAAGT
TGGAACCTCTTACGTGCCGATCAACGTCTCATTTTCGCCAAAAGTTGGCCCAGGGCTTCCCGGTATCAAC
AGGGACACCAGGATTTATTTATTCTGCGAAGTGATCTTCCGTCACAGGTATTTATTCGGCGCAAAGTGCG
TCGGGTGATGCTGCCAACTTAGTCGACTACAGGTCACTAATACCATCTAAGTAGTTGATTCATAGTGACT
GGATATGTTGTGTTTTACAGTATTATGTAGTCTGTTTTTTATGCAAAATCTAATTTAATATATTGATATT
TATATCATTTTACGTTTCTCGTTCAGCTTTCTTGTACAAAGTGGTGTAGTTAATTCATGATGGCCGCTGC
AGGTCGACCTCGAGATCTGCAGCTGGTACCGGTTACCACTAAACCAGCCTCAAGAACACCCGAATGGAGT
CTCTAAGCTACATAATACCAACTTACACTTTACAAAATGTTGTCCCCCAAAATGTAGCCATTCGTATCTG
CTCCTAATAAAAAGAAAGTTTCTTCACATTCTAAAAAAAAAAAAAAAAAAAAAAAAAAAAAAAAAAAAAA
AAAAAAAAAAAAAAAAAAAAAAAAAAAAAAAAAAAAAAAAAAAAAAAAAAAAAAAAAAAAAAAAAAAAAA
AAAAAAAAAAAAAAAAAAAAAACGCGTCACGTGCCCTGGCGTAATAGCGAAGAGGCCCGCACCGATCGCC
CTTCCCAACAGTTGCGCAGCCTGAATGGCGAATGGCGCG
[124 nt withheld, positions 2840-2963]
C
[91 nt withheld, positions 2965-3055]
A
[49 nt withheld, positions 3057-3105]
CCTTTGACGTTGGAGTCCACGTTCTTT
[37 nt withheld, positions 3133-3169]
ACCCTATCTCGGTCTATTCTTTTGATTTATAAGGGATTTTGCCGATTTCGGCCTATTGGTTAAAAAATGA
GCTGATTTAACAAAAATTTAACGCGAATTTTAACAAAATATTAACGTTTACAATTTCCCAGGTGGCACTT
TTCGGGGAAATGTGCGCGGAACCCCTATTTGTTTATTTTTCTAAATACATTCAAATATGTATCCGCTCAT
GAGACAATAACCCTGATAAATGCTTCAATAATATTGAAAAAGGAAGAGTATGAGTATTCAACATTTCCGT
GTCGCCCTTATTCCCTTTTTTGCGGCATTTTGCCTTCCTGTTTTTGCTCACCCAGAAACGCTGGTGAAAG
TAAAAGATGCTGAAGATCAGTTGGGTGCACGAGTGGGTTACATCGAACTGGATCTCAACAGCGGTAAGAT
CCTTGAGAGTTTTCGCCCCGAAGAACGTTTTCCAATGATGAGCACTTTTAAAGTTCTGCTATGTGGCGCG
GTATTATCCCGTATTGACGCCGGGCAAGAGCAACTCGGTCGCCGCATACACTATTCTCAGAATGACTTGG
TTGAGTACTCACCAGTCACAGAAAAGCATCTTACGGATGGCATGACAGTAAGAGAATTATGCAGTGCTGC
CATAACCATGAGTGATAACACTGCGGCCAACTTACTTCTGACAACGATCGGAGGACCGAAGGAGCTAACC
GCTTTTTTGCACAACATGGGGGATCATGTAACTCGCCTTGATCGTTGGGAACCGGAGCTGAATGAAGCCA
TACCAAACGACGAGCGTGACACCACGATGCCTGTAGCAATGGCAACAACGTTGCGCAAACTATTAACTGG
CGAACTACTTACTCTAGCTTCCCGGCAACAATTAATAGACTGGATGGAGGCGGATAAAGTTGCAGGACCA
CTTCTGCGCTCGGCCCTTCCGGCTGGCTGGTTTATTGCTGATAAATCTGGAGCCGGTGAGCGTGGGTCTC
GCGGTATCATTGCAGCACTGGGGCCAGATGGTAAGCCCTCCCGTATCGTAGTTATCTACACGACGGGGAG
TCAGGCAACTATGGATGAACGAAATAGACAGATCGCTGAGATAGGTGCCTCACTGATTAAGCATTGGTAA
CTGTCAGACCAAGTTTACTCATATATACTTTAGATTGATTTAAAACTTCATTTTTAATTTAAAAGGATCT
AGGTGAAGATCCTTTTTGATAATCTCATGACCAAAATCCCTTAACGTGAGTTTTCGTTCCACTGAGCGTC
AGACCCCGTAGAAAAGATCAAAGGATCTTCTTGAGATCCTTTTTTTCTGCGCGTAATCTGCTGCTTGCAA
ACAAAAAAACCACCGCTACCAGCGGTGGTTTGTTTGCCGGATCAAGAGCTACCAACTCTTTTTCCGAAGG
TAACTGGCTTCAGCAGAGCGCAGATACCAAATACTGTCCTTCTAGTGTAGCCGTAGTTAGGCCACCACTT
CAAGAACTCTGTAGCACCGCCTACATACCTCGCTCTGCTAATCCTGTTACCAGTGGCTGCTGCCAGTGGC
GATAAGTCGTGTCTTACCGGGTTGGACTCAAGACGATAGTTACCGGATAAGGCGCAGCGGTCGGGCTGAA
CGGGGGGTTCGTGCACACAGCCCAGCTTGGAGCGAACGACCTACACCGAACTGAGATACCTACAGCGTGA
GCTATGAGAAAGCGCCACGCTTCCCGAAGGGAGAAAGGCGGACAGGTATCCGGTAAGCGGCAGGGTCGGA
ACAGGAGAGCGCACGAGGGAGCTTCCAGGGGGAAACGCCTGGTATCTTTATAGTCCTGTCGGGTTTCGCC
ACCTCTGACTTGAGCGTCGATTTTTGTGATGCTCGTCAGGGGGGCGGAGCCTATGGAAAAACGCCAGCAA
CGCGGCCTTTTTACGGTTCCTGGCCTTTTGCTGGCCTTTTGCTCACATGTTCTTTCCTGCGTTATTCCCT
GATTCTGTGGATAACCGTATTACCGCCTTTGAGTGAGCTGATACCGCTCGCCGCAGCCGAACGACCGAGC
GCAGCGAGTCAGTGAGCGAGGAAGCGGAAGAGCGCCCAATACGCAAACCGCCTCTCCCCGCGCGTTGGCC
GATTCATTAATGCAGCCG
Features (pLannotate 1.2.2; 16 found; start..end, strand, type, name):
     43..61      +  promoter       SP6 promoter: promoter for bacteriophage SP6 RNA polymerase
     73..115     +  5'UTR          Xenopus globin 5'-UTR: translational enhancer from the 5'-UTR of the major beta-globin gene of Xenopus laevis
    159..283     +  protein_bind   attR1: mutant version of attR; recombination site for the Gateway® LR reaction LR Clonase™
    519..671     -  CDS            dpnD (fragment): DPND_STRPN - Protein predicted: Swiss-Prot protein existence level 4. From Streptococcus pneumoniae serotype 4 (strain ATCC BAA-334 / TIGR4).
    715..1017    -  CDS            ccdB: CCDB_ECOLI - Also known as G, letB, letD. Experimental evidence at protein level: Swiss-Prot protein existence level 1. Toxic component of a type II toxin-antitoxin (TA) system, functioning in plasmid maintainence. Responsible for the post- segregational killing (PSK) of plasmid-free cells, also referred to as a plasmid addiction system. Half-life of over 2 hours. Cell killing by CcdB is accompanied by filamentation, defects in chromosome and plasmid segregation, defects in cell division, formation of anucleate cells, decreased DNA synthesis and plasmid loss. Interferes with the activity of DN
   1022..1180    -  CDS            ccdA (fragment): CCDA_ECO57 - Also known as H, letA. Experimental evidence at protein level: Swiss-Prot protein existence level 1. Antitoxin component of a type II toxin-antitoxin (TA) system which inhibits the post-segregational killing (PSK) of plasmid-free cells, also referred to as a plasmid addiction system. Binds to and blocks the activity of CcdB; will also remove bound CcdB protein from the CcdB-GyrA complex by forming a CcdA-CcdB complex, a process termed rejuvenation. Functions as a transcriptional corepressor for the ccdAB operon, repression also requires CcdB (By similarity). From Escherichia coli
   1362..2020    -  CDS            CmR: chloramphenicol acetyltransferase; cat; confers resistance to chloramphenicol
   2021..2123    -  promoter       cat promoter: promoter of the E. coli cat gene encoding chloramphenicol acetyltransferase
   2301..2425    -  protein_bind   attR2: mutant version of attR; recombination site for the Gateway® LR reaction LR Clonase™
   2492..2617    +  3'UTR          Xenopus globin 3'-UTR: 3'-UTR of the major beta-globin gene of Xenopus laevis
   2766..2832    +  CDS            lacZα (fragment): LacZα fragment of β-galactosidase; lacZ fragment
   2840..3295    +  rep_origin     f1 ori (sequence partly withheld): f1 bacteriophage origin of replication; arrow indicates direction of (+) strand synthesis
   3324..3428    +  promoter       AmpR promoter: bla
   3429..4289    +  CDS            AmpR: β-lactamase; bla; confers resistance to ampicillin, carbenicillin, and related antibiotics
   4460..5048    +  rep_origin     ori: high-copy-number ColE1/pMB1/pBR322/pUC origin of replication
   5231..5285    +  CDS            lacI (fragment): lac repressor; lacI; The lac repressor binds to the lac operator to inhibit transcription in E. coli. This inhibition can be relieved by adding lactose or isopropyl-β-D-thiogalactopyranoside (IPTG).
