[The description below was written by a language model from this plasmid's Addgene catalogue record and pLannotate feature annotations shown in this document.]
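Description:
pOO2-GW is an empty Gateway destination vector of about 5.3 kb, built to produce in vitro SP6 transcripts (cRNA) for protein expression in Xenopus oocytes. It is propagated in E. coli as a high-copy plasmid through a ColE1/pUC-type origin and also carries an f1 phage origin. Selection uses ampicillin resistance (β-lactamase) on the backbone together with chloramphenicol resistance inside the Gateway cassette. Because that cassette encodes the ccdB toxin, the unrecombined vector must be maintained in a ccdB-tolerant strain. Short lacZα and lacI fragments annotated in the backbone appear to be remnants of earlier cloning vectors.

The functional unit runs from an SP6 RNA polymerase promoter into the 5'-UTR of the Xenopus laevis major β-globin gene, then through attR1, the counter-selection cassette and attR2, and ends with the Xenopus β-globin 3'-UTR. The cassette lies in reverse orientation relative to the SP6 promoter and contains the cat promoter and CmR gene, ccdB, a partial ccdA and a small dpnD-like fragment. An LR recombination with an entry clone swaps this cassette for the gene of interest, and loss of ccdB lets recombinants grow in ordinary strains. The inserted coding sequence is then flanked by the globin untranslated regions, which are commonly used to improve stability and translation of injected RNA in oocytes.

According to the depositor, the vector was made by cloning an attB-flanked AtAMT1;1 coding sequence into an earlier oocyte expression plasmid, then replacing it with the Gateway cassette through a BP reaction with a donor vector. The associated publication concerns sugar transporters, which fits use of the vector for functional characterisation of transporters and other membrane proteins expressed in oocytes.
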