Addgene plasmid #135097: pOO2-GW
Purpose: (Empty Backbone) Gateway vector for expression of proteins in Xenopus oocytes
Depositing lab: Wolf Frommer. Depositing organization: Carnegie Institution for Science. Publication: Sugar transporters for intercellular exchange and nutrition of pathogens. Chen LQ, Hou BH, Lalonde S, Takanaga H, Hartung ML, Qu XQ, Guo WJ, Kim JG, Underwood W, Chaudhuri B, Chermak D, Antony G, White FF, Somerville SC, Mudgett MB, Frommer WB. Nature. 2010 Nov 25;468(7323):527-32. doi: 10.1038/nature09606. PubMed 21107422.
Backbone
  Vector backbone: pOO2-GW
  Backbone size (bp): 5288
  Vector type: bacterial expression vector for generating SP6 transcripts in vitro for Xenopus oocyte transfection
  Promoter: SP6
Growth in bacteria
  Bacterial resistance: Chloramphenicol and Ampicillin, 25 & 100 μg/mL
  Growth temperature: 37°C
  Growth strain: ccdB Survival
  Copy number: High Copy
Resource information
  A portion of this plasmid was derived from a plasmid made by: This plasmid was generated by Dominique Loque in my lab, he used a precursor generated by Uwe Ludewig in my lab. The original backbone was derived from peter Ruppertsberg at Tübingen University.
Terms and licenses: Academic/Nonprofit Terms; Industry Terms: Not Available to Industry
Depositor comments: The AtAMT1;1 coding sequence with the att sites (attB1 and attB2) from the pDRf1-AtAMT1;1 (Loque et al 2007 Nature 446 195-198) was remobilized with both restriction enzymes SpeI and XhoI then subsequently cloned between SpeI and XhoI sites in the p6013-002 (Ludewig et al., 2002 J. Biol. Chem. 277, 13548-13555). The AtAMT1;1 coding sequence was then replaced by the Gateway DNA cassette after a BP reaction with pDONR 221 (GATEWAY technology, Invitrogen) to generate the p002-GW vector.
How to cite: pOO2-GW was a gift from Wolf Frommer (Addgene plasmid # 135097 ; http://n2t.net/addgene:135097 ; RRID:Addgene_135097)
